>Addgene plasmid #209642 | pGL3-MTS-G3635A-L17-FZY2-S100N-UGI-Puro | addgene full sequence | sequence record 416837 | Addgene NGS Result
ACGCGTTGACATTGATTATTGACTAGTTATTAATAGTAATCAATTACGGGGTCATTAGTTCATAGCCCAT
ATATGGAGTTCCGCGTTACATAACTTACGGTAAATGGCCCGCCTGGCTGACCGCCCAACGACCCCCGCCC
ATTGACGTCAATAATGACGTATGTTCCCATAGTAACGCCAATAGGGACTTTCCATTGACGTCAATGGGTG
GAGTATTTACGGTAAACTGCCCACTTGGCAGTACATCAAGTGTATCATATGCCAAGTACGCCCCCTATTG
ACGTCAATGACGGTAAATGGCCCGCCTGGCATTATGCCCAGTACATGACCTTATGGGACTTTCCTACTTG
GCAGTACATCTACGTATTAGTCATCGCTATTACCATGGTGATGCGGTTTTGGCAGTACATCAATGGGCGT
GGATAGCGGTTTGACTCACGGGGATTTCCAAGTCTCCACCCCATTGACGTCAATGGGAGTTTGTTTTGGC
ACCAAAATCAACGGGACTTTCCAAAATGTCGTAACAACTCCGCCCCATTGACGCAAATGGGCGGTAGGCG
TGTACGGTGGGAGGTCTATATAAGCAGAGCTCTCTGGCTAACTAGAGAACCCACTGCTTACTGGCTTATC
GAAATTAATACGACTCACTATAGGGAGACAAGCTGGCTAGACCATGTTGGGGTTTGTGGGTCGGGTGGCC
GCTGCTCCGGCCTCCGGGGCCTTGCGGAGACTCACCCCTTCAGCGTCGCTGCCCCCAGCTCAGCTCTTAC
TGCGGGCCGCTCCGACGGCGGTCCATCCTGTCAGGGACTATGCGGCGCAAACATCTGAGAGCGGCGGAGG
CGGGAGCCCCGGCGCGGCCGCTGACTACAAGGATGACGACGATAAAGGTAGCGTGGATCTACGCACGCTC
GGCTACAGCCAGCAGCAACAGGAGAAGATCAAACCGAAGGTTCGTTCGACAGTGGCGCAGCACCACGAGG
CACTGGTCGGCCATGGGTTTACACACGCGCACATCGTTGCGCTCAGCCAACACCCGGCAGCGTTAGGGAC
CGTCGCTGTCAAGTATCAGGACATGATCGCAGCGTTGCCAGAGGCGACACACGAAGCGATCGTTGGCGTC
GGCAAACGGGGCGCCGGCGCACGCGCTCTGGAGGCCTTGCTCACGGTGGCGGGAGAGTTGAGAGGTCCAC
CGTTACAGTTGGACACAGGCCAACTTCTCAAGATTGCAAAACGTGGCGGCGTGACCGCAGTGGAGGCAGT
GCATGCATGGCGCAATGCACTGACGGGTGCCCCCCTGAACCTGACCCCGGAGCAGGTGGTGGCCATCGCT
AGTCATGACGGTGGCAAACAGGCTCTTGAAACCGTCCAACGCCTTCTACCAGTTCTCTGTCAAGCCCACG
GACTAACCCCAGCGCAAGTTGTAGCGATTGCTAGTCATGACGGTGGCAAACAGGCTCTTGAAACCGTCCA
ACGCCTTCTACCAGTTCTCTGTCAAGCCCACGGACTAACCCCAGCGCAGGTTGTAGCGATTGCTAGTAAT
GGGGGTGGCAAACAGGCTCTTGAGACTGTTCAGCGCCTTCTACCAGTTCTCTGTCAAGCCCACGGCCTGA
CGCCCGAGCAAGTTGTAGCGATTGCTAGTAATATTGGTGGCAAACAGGCTCTTGAGACGGTTCAGCGCCT
CCTTCCAGTTCTCTGTCAAGCCCACGGACTCACCCCAGATCAAGTGGTAGCGATTGCTAGTAATGGGGGT
GGCAAACAGGCTCTTGAGACTGTTCAGCGCCTTCTACCAGTTCTCTGTCAAGCCCACGGCCTGACGCCCG
AGCAAGTTGTAGCGATTGCTAGTAATGGGGGTGGCAAACAGGCTCTTGAGACTGTTCAGCGCCTTCTACC
AGTTCTCTGTCAAGCCCACGGCCTGACGCCCGAGCAAGTTGTAGCGATTGCTAGTAATGGGGGTGGCAAA
CAGGCTCTTGAGACTGTTCAGCGCCTTCTACCAGTTCTCTGTCAAGCCCACGGCCTGACGCCCGAGCAAG
TTGTAGCGATTGCTAGTAATATTGGTGGCAAACAGGCTCTTGAGACGGTTCAGCGCCTCCTTCCAGTTCT
CTGTCAAGCCCACGGACTCACCCCAGATCAAGTTGTAGCAATTGCTAGTAATGGGGGTGGCAAACAGGCT
CTTGAGACTGTTCAGCGCCTTCTACCAGTTCTCTGTCAAGCCCACGGCCTGACGCCCGAGCAAGTTGTAG
CGATTGCTAGTAATGGGGGTGGCAAACAGGCTCTTGAGACTGTTCAGCGCCTTCTACCAGTTCTCTGTCA
AGCCCACGGCCTGACGCCCGAGCAAGTTGTAGCGATTGCTAGTCATGACGGTGGCAAACAGGCTCTTGAA
ACCGTCCAACGCCTTCTACCAGTTCTCTGTCAAGCCCACGGACTAACCCCAGCGCAAGTTGTAGCGATTG
CTAGTAATGGGGGTGGCAAACAGGCTCTTGAGACTGTTCAGCGCCTTCTACCAGTTCTCTGTCAAGCCCA
CGGCCTGACGCCCGAGCAAGTTGTAGCGATAGCCAGTAATATTGGTGGCAAACAGGCTCTTGAGACGGTT
CAGCGCCTCCTTCCAGTTCTCTGTCAAGCCCACGGACTCACCCCAGATCAAGTTGTAGCGATTGCTAGTA
ACAATGGTGGCAAACAGGCTCTTGAAACCGTACAGCGCCTACTGCCAGTTCTCTGTCAAGCCCACGGTCT
GACTCCGGAGCAAGTTGTAGCGATTGCAAGTCATGACGGTGGCAAACAGGCTCTTGAAACCGTCCAACGC
CTTCTACCAGTTCTCTGTCAAGCCCACGGACTAACCCCAGCGCAAGTTGTAGCGATTGCTAGTCATGACG
GTGGCAAACAGGCTCTTGAAACCGTCCAACGCCTTCTACCAGTTCTCTGTCAAGCCCACGGACTAACCCC
AGCGCAAGTTGTAGCGATTGCTTCCAATATTGGCGGCAGGCCGGCGCTGGAGAGCATTGTTGCCCAGTTA
TCTCGCCCTGATCCGGCGTTGGCCGCGTTGACCAACGACCACCTCGTCGCGCTAGCCTGCCTCGGCGGAC
GTCCTGCGCTGGATGCAGTGAAAAAGGGATTGGGAGGCTCCATGAGCTTGCCAGAGTACGATGGCACCAC
CACCCATGGCGTGTTGGTGTTGGATGATGGCACCCAGATCGGCTTCACCAGCGGCAACGGCGATCCAAGG
TACACCAACTACAGGAACAACGGCCACGTGGAACAAAAGAGCGCATTGTACATGAGGGAGAACAACATCA
GCAACGCAACCGTGTACCATAACAACACCAACGGCACCTGCGGCTACTGCAACACCATGACCGCAACCTT
TTTGCCAGAGGGCGCAACCTTGACCGTGGTGCCACCAGAGAACGCAGTGGCAAACAACAGCTCTGGAGGC
AGCACCAACCTGTCTGACATCATCGAGAAGGAGACAGGCAAGCAGCTGGTCATCCAGGAGAGCATCCTGA
TGCTGCCCGAAGAAGTCGAAGAAGTGATCGGAAACAAGCCTGAGAGCGATATCCTGGTCCATACCGCCTA
CGACGAGAGTACCGACGAAAATGTGATGCTGCTGACATCCGACGCCCCAGAGTATAAGCCCTGGGCTCTG
GTCATCCAGGATTCCAACGGAGAGAACAAAATCAAAATGCTGTAATCTAGAGGGCCCGTTTAAACCCGCT
GATCAGCCTCGACTGTGCCTTCTAGTTGCCAGCCATCTGTTGTTTGCCCCTCCCCCGTGCCTTCCTTGAC
CCTGGAAGGTGCCACTCCCACTGTCCTTTCCTAATAAAATGAGGAAATTGCATCGCATTGTCTGAGTAGG
TGTCATTCTATTCTGGGGGGTGGGGTGGGGCAGGACAGCAAGGGGGAGGATTGGGAAGACAATAGCAGGC
ATGCTGGGGATGCGGTGGGCTCTATGGCTCGAGGGGGTTGGGGTTGCGCCTTTTCCAAGGCAGCCCTGGG
TTTGCGCAGGGACGCGGCTGCTCTGGGCGTGGTTCCGGGAAACGCAGCGGCGCCGACCCTGGGACTCGCA
CATTCTTCACGTCCGTTCGCAGCGTCACCCGGATCTTCGCCGCTACCCTTGTGGGCCCCCCGGCGACGCT
TCCTGCTCCGCCCCTAAGTCGGGAAGGTTCCTTGCGGTTCGCGGCGTGCCGGACGTGACAAACGGAAGCC
GCACGTCTCACTAGTACCCTCGCAGACGGACAGCGCCAGGGAGCAATGGCAGCGCGCCGACCGCGATGGG
CTGTGGCCAATAGCGGCTGCTCAGCAGGGCGCGCCGAGAGCAGCGGCCGGGAAGGGGCGGTGCGGGAGGC
GGGGTGTGGGGCGGTAGTGTGGGCCCTGTTCCTGCCCGCGCGGTGTTCCGCATTCTGCAAGCCTCCGGAG
CGCACGTCGGCAGTCGGCTCCCTCGTTGACCGAATCACCGACCTCTCTCCCCAGGGGGATCCACCGGAGC
TTACCATGACCGAGTACAAGCCCACGGTGCGCCTCGCCACCCGCGACGACGTCCCCAGGGCCGTACGCAC
CCTCGCCGCCGCGTTCGCCGACTACCCCGCCACGCGCCACACCGTCGATCCGGACCGCCACATCGAGCGG
GTCACCGAGCTGCAAGAACTCTTCCTCACGCGCGTCGGGCTCGACATCGGCAAGGTGTGGGTCGCGGACG
ACGGCGCCGCGGTGGCGGTCTGGACCACGCCGGAGAGCGTCGAAGCGGGGGCGGTGTTCGCCGAGATCGG
CCCGCGCATGGCCGAGTTGAGCGGTTCCCGGCTGGCCGCGCAGCAACAGATGGAAGGCCTCCTGGCGCCG
CACCGGCCCAAGGAGCCCGCGTGGTTCCTGGCCACCGTCGGCGTCTCGCCCGACCACCAGGGCAAGGGTC
TGGGCAGCGCCGTCGTGCTCCCCGGAGTGGAGGCGGCCGAGCGCGCCGGGGTGCCCGCCTTCCTGGAAAC
CTCCGCGCCCCGCAACCTCCCCTTCTACGAGCGGCTCGGCTTCACCGTCACCGCCGACGTCGAGGTGCCC
GAAGGACCGCGCACCTGGTGCATGACCCGCAAGCCCGGTGCCTGACGCCCGCCCCACGACCCGCAGCGCC
CGACCGAAAGGAGCGCACGACCCCATGCATCGGTACCTTTAAGACCAATGACTTACAAGGCAGCTGTAGA
TCTTAGCCACTTTCTAGAGTCGGGGCGGCCGGCCGCTTCGAGCAGACATGATAAGATACATTGATGAGTT
TGGACAAACCACAACTAGAATGCAGTGAAAAAAATGCTTTATTTGTGAAATTTGTGATGCTATTGCTTTA
TTTGTAACCATTATAAGCTGCAATAAACAAGTTAACAACAACAATTGCATTCATTTTATGTTTCAGGTTC
AGGGGGAGGTGTGGGAGGTTTTTTAAAGCAAGTAAAACCTCTACAAATGTGGTAAAATCGATAAGGATCC
GTCGACCGATGCCCTTGAGAGCCTTCAACCCAGTCAGCTCCTTCCGGTGGGCGCGGGGCATGACTATCGT
CGCCGCACTTATGACTGTCTTCTTTATCATGCAACTCGTAGGACAGGTGCCGGCAGCGCTCTTCCGCTTC
CTCGCTCACTGACTCGCTGCGCTCGGTCGTTCGGCTGCGGCGAGCGGTATCAGCTCACTCAAAGGCGGTA
ATACGGTTATCCACAGAATCAGGGGATAACGCAGGAAAGAACATGTGAGCAAAAGGCCAGCAAAAGGCCA
GGAACCGTAAAAAGGCCGCGTTGCTGGCGTTTTTCCATAGGCTCCGCCCCCCTGACGAGCATCACAAAAA
TCGACGCTCAAGTCAGAGGTGGCGAAACCCGACAGGACTATAAAGATACCAGGCGTTTCCCCCTGGAAGC
TCCCTCGTGCGCTCTCCTGTTCCGACCCTGCCGCTTACCGGATACCTGTCCGCCTTTCTCCCTTCGGGAA
GCGTGGCGCTTTCTCATAGCTCACGCTGTAGGTATCTCAGTTCGGTGTAGGTCGTTCGCTCCAAGCTGGG
CTGTGTGCACGAACCCCCCGTTCAGCCCGACCGCTGCGCCTTATCCGGTAACTATCGTCTTGAGTCCAAC
CCGGTAAGACACGACTTATCGCCACTGGCAGCAGCCACTGGTAACAGGATTAGCAGAGCGAGGTATGTAG
GCGGTGCTACAGAGTTCTTGAAGTGGTGGCCTAACTACGGCTACACTAGAAGAACAGTATTTGGTATCTG
CGCTCTGCTGAAGCCAGTTACCTTCGGAAAAAGAGTTGGTAGCTCTTGATCCGGCAAACAAACCACCGCT
GGTAGCGGTGGTTTTTTTGTTTGCAAGCAGCAGATTACGCGCAGAAAAAAAGGATCTCAAGAAGATCCTT
TGATCTTTTCTACGGGGTCTGACGCTCAGTGGAACGAAAACTCACGTTAAGGGATTTTGGTCATGAGATT
ATCAAAAAGGATCTTCACCTAGATCCTTTTAAATTAAAAATGAAGTTTTAAATCAATCTAAAGTATATAT
GAGTAAACTTGGTCTGACAGTTACCAATGCTTAATCAGTGAGGCACCTATCTCAGCGATCTGTCTATTTC
GTTCATCCATAGTTGCCTGACTCCCCGTCGTGTAGATAACTACGATACGGGAGGGCTTACCATCTGGCCC
CAGTGCTGCAATGATACCGCGGGACCCACGCTCACCGGCTCCAGATTTATCAGCAATAAACCAGCCAGCC
GGAAGGGCCGAGCGCAGAAGTGGTCCTGCAACTTTATCCGCCTCCATCCAGTCTATTAATTGTTGCCGGG
AAGCTAGAGTAAGTAGTTCGCCAGTTAATAGTTTGCGCAACGTTGTTGCCATTGCTACAGGCATCGTGGT
GTCACGCTCGTCGTTTGGTATGGCTTCATTCAGCTCCGGTTCCCAACGATCAAGGCGAGTTACATGATCC
CCCATGTTGTGCAAAAAAGCGGTTAGCTCCTTCGGTCCTCCGATCGTTGTCAGAAGTAAGTTGGCCGCAG
TGTTATCACTCATGGTTATGGCAGCACTGCATAATTCTCTTACTGTCATGCCATCCGTAAGATGCTTTTC
TGTGACTGGTGAGTACTCAACCAAGTCATTCTGAGAATAGTGTATGCGGCGACCGAGTTGCTCTTGCCCG
GCGTCAATACGGGATAATACCGCGCCACATAGCAGAACTTTAAAAGTGCTCATCATTGGAAAACGTTCTT
CGGGGCGAAAACTCTCAAGGATCTTACCGCTGTTGAGATCCAGTTCGATGTAACCCACTCGTGCACCCAA
CTGATCTTCAGCATCTTTTACTTTCACCAGCGTTTCTGGGTGAGCAAAAACAGGAAGGCAAAATGCCGCA
AAAAAGGGAATAAGGGCGACACGGAAATGTTGAATACTCATACTCTTCCTTTTTCAATATTATTGAAGCA
TTTATCAGGGTTATTGTCTCATGAGCGGATACATATTTGAATGTATTTAGAAAAATAAACAAATAGGGGT
TCCGCGCACATTTCCCCGAAAAGTGCCACCTG
Features (pLannotate 1.2.2; 17 found; start..end, strand, type, name):
      8..387     +  enhancer       CMV enhancer: human cytomegalovirus immediate early enhancer
    388..591     +  promoter       CMV promoter: human cytomegalovirus (CMV) immediate early promoter
    587..620     +  LTR            5' LTR (truncated) (fragment): truncated 5' long terminal repeat (LTR) from HIV-1
    636..654     +  promoter       T7 promoter: promoter for bacteriophage T7 RNA polymerase
    698..1402    +  CDS            avrXa10 (fragment): AVX10_XANOO - Experimental evidence at protein level: Swiss-Prot protein existence level 1. Avirulence protein. Induces the hypersensitive response (HR)in rice plants carrying the resistance gene Xa10. Activity depends on the presence of the core repeat domains; replacement with repeat domains from other proteins (AvrBs3 of X.euvesicatoria (AC P14727) or AvrXa7 of this organism) does not elicit the HR. Probably acts as a transcription factor in its host plant (rice) to induce plant resistance or disease. From Xanthomonas oryzae pv. oryzae.
   2993..3112    +  CDS            avrBs3 (fragment): AVRB3_XANEU - Experimental evidence at protein level: Swiss-Prot protein existence level 1. Avirulence protein. Acts as a transcription factor in C.annuum plants. In susceptible plants lacking the Bs3 resistance gene induces expression of a number of genes, including genes homologous to a family of auxin-induced genes, alpha-expansin genes, pectate lyase, anthocyanidin glucoside rhamnosyl transferase and at least one transcription factor, UPA20. Their expression leads to plant hypertrophy in mesophyll cells, probably mainly mediated by UPA20 (PubMed:17962565). In resistant plants induces the h
   3434..3682    +  CDS            UGI: UNGI_BPPB2 - Experimental evidence at protein level: Swiss-Prot protein existence level 1. This protein binds specifically and reversibly to the host uracil-DNA glycosylase, preventing removal of uracil residues from PBS2 DNA by the host uracil-excision repair system. From Bacillus phage PBS2 (Bacteriophage PBS2).
   3723..3947    +  polyA_signal   bGH poly(A) signal: bovine growth hormone polyadenylation signal
   3954..4464    +  promoter       hPGK promoter: human phosphoglycerate kinase 1 promoter
   4486..5085    +  CDS            PuroR (fragment): puromycin N-acetyltransferase; pac from Streptomyces; confers resistance to puromycin
   5128..5196    +  CDS            nef (fragment): NEF_HV1Z2 - Experimental evidence at protein level: Swiss-Prot protein existence level 1. Extracellular Nef protein targets CD4(+) T-lymphocytes for apoptosis by interacting with CXCR4 surface receptors. From Human immunodeficiency virus type 1 group M subtype D (isolate Z2/CDC-Z34) (HIV-1).
   5232..5353    -  polyA_signal   SV40 poly(A) signal: SV40 polyadenylation signal
   5376..5444    -  CDS            large T antigen (fragment): large T antigen from SV40 (simian virus 40)
   5460..5592    +  CDS            TcR (fragment): tetracycline efflux protein; tet; confers resistance to tetracycline
   5772..6360    -  rep_origin     ori: high-copy-number ColE1/pMB1/pBR322/pUC origin of replication
   6531..7391    -  CDS            AmpR: β-lactamase; bla; confers resistance to ampicillin, carbenicillin, and related antibiotics
   7392..7496    -  promoter       AmpR promoter: bla
