[The description below was written by a language model from this plasmid's Addgene catalogue record and pLannotate feature annotations shown in this document.]
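Description:
pGL3-MTS-G3635A-L17-FZY2-S100N-UGI-Puro is a 7.5 kb mammalian expression plasmid on a pGL3 backbone, built to deliver one component of a TALE-based mitochondrial base editor intended to install a mutation at position m.G3635 of human mitochondrial DNA. It is maintained in E. coli as a high-copy plasmid through a ColE1/pUC-type origin and selected with ampicillin via the β-lactamase gene and its native promoter.

The editor cassette is driven by the CMV enhancer and immediate early promoter, with a T7 promoter just downstream that could support in vitro transcription. The open reading frame begins with sequence matching the Xanthomonas TAL effector AvrXa10 and later includes a stretch matching AvrBs3. These hits correspond to the N- and C-terminal flanks of a TALE DNA-binding scaffold, and the unannotated region between them presumably holds the repeat array that specifies the mtDNA target. Between the TALE C-terminal portion and the uracil glycosylase inhibitor (UGI) lies another unannotated segment where, by the plasmid name, the FZY2-S100N component would sit. The record does not define this component, the L17 designation, or the mitochondrial targeting sequence (MTS) named in the title, and none is annotated. UGI blocks uracil excision, which preserves the deaminated base and favours a stable edit. The transcript ends at a bGH polyadenylation signal.

A separate hPGK promoter drives puromycin N-acetyltransferase, allowing enrichment of transfected cells. The short HIV-1 LTR, nef, SV40 large T and tetracycline resistance fragments appear to be non-functional remnants of earlier vectors. Whether a partner plasmid is needed for editing is not stated in the record.
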