Addgene plasmid #209642: pGL3-MTS-G3635A-L17-FZY2-S100N-UGI-Puro
Purpose: To install m.G3635 mutation on mtDNA
Depositing lab: Bin Shen. Depositing organization: Nanjing Medical University. Publication: Developing mitochondrial base editors with diverse context compatibility and high fidelity via saturated spacer library. Sun H, Wang Z, Shen L, Feng Y, Han L, Qian X, Meng R, Ji K, Liang D, Zhou F, Lou X, Zhang J, Shen B. Nat Commun. 2023 Oct 19;14(1):6625. doi: 10.1038/s41467-023-42359-3. PubMed 37857619.
Backbone
  Vector backbone: pGL3
  Vector type: Mammalian Expression
Growth in bacteria
  Bacterial resistance: Ampicillin, 100 μg/mL
  Growth temperature: 37°C
  Growth strain: DH5alpha
  Copy number: High Copy
Gene/Insert
  Gene/Insert name: L17-FZY2-S100N
  Species: H. sapiens (human)
  Cloning method: Gateway Cloning
Terms and licenses: Academic/Nonprofit Terms; Industry Terms: Not Available to Industry
How to cite: pGL3-MTS-G3635A-L17-FZY2-S100N-UGI-Puro was a gift from Bin Shen (Addgene plasmid # 209642 ; http://n2t.net/addgene:209642 ; RRID:Addgene_209642)
